Addgene plasmid #162902: C232-E05: attB2r-meGFP-attB3
Purpose: Gateway attB2r/attB3 entry clone for construction of C-terminal eGFP fusion proteins
Depositing lab: Dominic Esposito. Depositing organization: National Cancer Institute (NCI). Publication: Combinatorial assembly of clone libraries using site-specific recombination. Wall VE, Garvey LA, Mehalko JL, Procter LV, Esposito D. Methods Mol Biol. 2014;1116:193-208. doi: 10.1007/978-1-62703-764-8_14. PubMed 24395366.
Backbone
  Vector backbone: pDonr234
  Vector type: Synthetic Biology
Growth in bacteria
  Bacterial resistance: Spectinomycin, 50 μg/mL
  Growth temperature: 37°C
  Growth strain: DH5alpha
  Copy number: High Copy
Gene/Insert
  Gene/Insert name: monomeric enhanced Green fluorescent protein (alt name: mEGFP)
  Species: Synthetic
  Cloning method: Gateway Cloning
Terms and licenses: Academic/Nonprofit Terms; Industry Terms: Not Available to Industry
How to cite: C232-E05: attB2r-meGFP-attB3 was a gift from Dominic Esposito (Addgene plasmid # 162902 ; http://n2t.net/addgene:162902 ; RRID:Addgene_162902)
