[The description below was written by a language model from this plasmid's Addgene catalogue record and pLannotate feature annotations shown in this document.]
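Description:
C232-E05: attB2r-meGFP-attB3 is a Gateway entry clone built on the pDonr234 donor backbone and intended as a modular part for multi-fragment (multisite) Gateway assembly rather than as an expression vector in its own right. It is a small, roughly 3.5 kb plasmid maintained in E. coli through a high-copy ColE1/pUC-type origin and selected with spectinomycin via the aadA aminoglycoside adenylyltransferase gene (SmR). This gene sits downstream of remnants of a class 1 integron Pc promoter and a gentamicin resistance fragment. The rrnB T1 and T2 terminators lie upstream of the recombination cassette, where they help insulate the insert from read-through transcription originating in the backbone. Short lacZα, lacI and pUC polylinker fragments appear to be backbone remnants with no evident function.

The payload is a synthetic, mammalian codon-optimised monomeric enhanced GFP (mEGFP, carrying the monomerising A206K substitution). The name reflects the attB2r and attB3 sites used to recombine the fragment into the donor vector. In the resulting entry clone, the automated annotation identifies an attR2 site on one side of the insert and an attL-type site containing the attB3 core on the other; the annotation tool labels this second site as an attL1 fragment, but it is most plausibly an attL3-type site. No promoter or polyadenylation signal for the fluorescent protein is annotated, which fits its role as a promoterless cassette. In an LR reaction with a compatible attL1/attL2 entry clone carrying a gene of interest and a suitable destination vector, the mEGFP module is joined downstream of that gene to produce C-terminal GFP fusion proteins. This supports combinatorial construction of tagged expression clones.
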