Features (pLannotate 1.2.2; 13 found; start..end, strand, type, name):
     45..81      -  CDS            lacZα (fragment): LacZα fragment of β-galactosidase; lacZ fragment
    179..302     -  protein_bind   attR2: mutant version of attR; recombination site for the Gateway® LR reaction LR Clonase™
    305..1021    +  CDS            mEGFP: enhanced GFP with monomerizing A206K mutation (Zacharias et al., 2002) mammalian codon-optimized
   1023..1043    -  protein_bind   attB3: mutant version of attB; core recombination site for the Gateway® BP reaction BP Clonase™
   1034..1119    -  protein_bind   attL1 (fragment): mutant version of attL; recombination site for the Gateway® LR reaction LR Clonase™
   1153..1175    +  misc_feature   MCS (fragment): pUC18/19 multiple cloning site
   1267..1290    +  promoter       Pc promoter (fragment): intI1 (promoter lies within the coding sequence); class 1 integron promoter
   1466..1522    +  CDS            GmR (fragment): gentamycin acetyltransferase; aacC1; confers resistance to gentamycin
   1529..2320    +  CDS            SmR: aminoglycoside adenylyltransferase (Murphy, 1985); aadA; confers resistance to spectinomycin and streptomycin
   2413..3001    +  rep_origin     ori: high-copy-number ColE1/pMB1/pBR322/pUC origin of replication
   3184..3276    +  CDS            lacI (fragment): lac repressor; lacI; The lac repressor binds to the lac operator to inhibit transcription in E. coli. This inhibition can be relieved by adding lactose or isopropyl-β-D-thiogalactopyranoside (IPTG).
   3331..3358    -  terminator     rrnB T2 terminator: transcription terminator T2 from the E. coli rrnB gene
   3490..3533    +  terminator     rrnB T1 terminator: Escherichia coli rrnB; transcription terminator T1 from the E. coli rrnB gene
>Addgene plasmid #162902 | C232-E05: attB2r-meGFP-attB3 | addgene full sequence | sequence record 333254 | Addgene NGS Result
GATGCCTGGCAGTTCCCTACTCTCGCGTTAACGCTAGCATGGATGTTTTCCCAGTCACGACGTTGTAAAA
CGACGGCCAGTCTTAAAATTCGAGCTCGGTCCGATATCCTTAAGCTCGGGCCCTGCAGCTCTAGAGCTCG
AATTCTACAGGTCACTAATACCATCTAAGTAGTTGGTTCATAGTGACTGCATATGTTGTGTTTTACAGTA
TTATGTAGTCTGTTTTTTATGCAAAATCTAATTTAATATATTGATATTTATATCATTTTACGTTTCTCGT
TCAACTTTCTTGTACAAAGTGGGCGTGAGCAAGGGCGAGGAGCTGTTCACCGGGGTGGTGCCCATCCTGG
TCGAGCTGGACGGCGACGTAAACGGCCACAAGTTCAGCGTGTCCGGCGAGGGCGAGGGCGATGCCACCTA
CGGCAAGCTGACCCTGAAGTTCATCTGCACCACCGGCAAGCTGCCCGTGCCCTGGCCCACCCTCGTGACC
ACCCTGACCTACGGCGTGCAGTGCTTAAGCCGCTACCCCGACCACATGAAGCAGCACGACTTCTTCAAGT
CCGCCATGCCCGAAGGCTACGTCCAGGAGCGCACCATCTTCTTCAAGGACGACGGCAACTACAAGACCCG
CGCCGAGGTGAAGTTCGAGGGCGACACCCTGGTGAACCGCATCGAGCTGAAGGGCATCGACTTCAAGGAG
GACGGCAACATCCTGGGGCACAAGCTGGAGTACAACTACAACAGCCACAACGTCTATATCATGGCCGACA
AGCAGAAGAACGGCATCAAGGTGAACTTCAAGATCCGCCACAACATCGAGGACGGCAGCGTGCAGCTCGC
CGACCACTACCAGCAGAACACCCCCATCGGCGACGGCCCCGTGCTGCTGCCCGACAACCACTACCTGAGC
ACCCAGTCCAAGCTGAGCAAAGACCCCAACGAGAAGCGCGATCACATGGTCCTGCTGGAGTTCGTGACCG
CCGCCGGGATCACTCTCGGCATGGACGAGCTGTACAAGTAATCAACTTTATTATACAAAGTTGGCATTAT
AAAAAAGCATTGCTTATCAATTTGTTGCAACGAACAGGTCACTATCAGTCAAAATAAAATCATTATTTGG
AGCTCCATGGTAGCGTTAACGCGGCCGCGATATCGGTACCCGGGGATCCTCTAGACCAGCCAGGACAGAA
ATGCCTCGACTTCGCTGCTACCCAAGGTTGCCGGGTGACGCACACCGTGGAAACGGATGAAGGCACGAAC
CCAGTGGACATAAGCCTGTTCGGTTCGTAAGCTGTAATGCAAGTAGCGTATGCGCTCACGCAACTGGTCC
AGAACCTTGACCGAACGCAGCGGTGGTAACGGCGCAGTGGCGGTTTTCATGGCTTGTTATGACTGTTTTT
TTGGGGTACAGTCTATGCCTCGGGCATCCAAGCAGCAAGCGCGTTACGCCGTGGGTCGATGTTTGATGTT
ATGGAGCAGCAACGATGTTACGCAGCAGGGCAGTCGCCCTAAAACAAAGTTAAACATTATGAGGGAAGCG
GTGATCGCCGAAGTATCGACTCAACTATCAGAGGTAGTTGGCGTCATCGAGCGCCATCTCGAACCGACGT
TGCTGGCCGTACATTTGTACGGCTCCGCAGTGGATGGCGGCCTGAAGCCACACAGTGATATTGATTTGCT
GGTTACGGTGACCGTAAGGCTTGATGAAACAACGCGGCGAGCTTTGATCAACGACCTTTTGGAAACTTCG
GCTTCCCCTGGAGAGAGCGAGATTCTCCGCGCTGTAGAAGTCACCATTGTTGTGCACGACGACATCATTC
CGTGGCGTTATCCAGCTAAGCGCGAACTGCAATTTGGAGAATGGCAGCGCAATGACATTCTTGCAGGTAT
CTTCGAGCCAGCCACGATCGACATTGATCTGGCTATCTTGCTGACAAAAGCAAGAGAACATAGCGTTGCC
TTGGTAGGTCCAGCGGCGGAGGAACTCTTTGATCCGGTTCCTGAACAGGATCTATTTGAGGCGCTAAATG
AAACCTTAACGCTATGGAACTCGCCGCCCGACTGGGCTGGCGATGAGCGAAATGTAGTGCTTACGTTGTC
CCGCATTTGGTACAGCGCAGTAACCGGCAAAATCGCGCCGAAGGATGTCGCTGCCGACTGGGCAATGGAG
CGCCTGCCGGCCCAGTATCAGCCCGTCATACTTGAAGCTAGACAGGCTTATCTTGGACAAGAAGAAGATC
GCTTGGCCTCGCGCGCAGATCAGTTGGAAGAATTTGTCCACTACGTGAAAGGCGAGATCACCAAGGTAGT
CGGCAAATAACCCTCGAGCCACCCATGACCAAAATCCCTTAACGTGAGTTACGCGTCGTTCCACTGAGCG
TCAGACCCCGTAGAAAAGATCAAAGGATCTTCTTGAGATCCTTTTTTTCTGCGCGTAATCTGCTGCTTGC
AAACAAAAAAACCACCGCTACCAGCGGTGGTTTGTTTGCCGGATCAAGAGCTACCAACTCTTTTTCCGAA
GGTAACTGGCTTCAGCAGAGCGCAGATACCAAATACTGTTCTTCTAGTGTAGCCGTAGTTAGGCCACCAC
TTCAAGAACTCTGTAGCACCGCCTACATACCTCGCTCTGCTAATCCTGTTACCAGTGGCTGCTGCCAGTG
GCGATAAGTCGTGTCTTACCGGGTTGGACTCAAGACGATAGTTACCGGATAAGGCGCAGCGGTCGGGCTG
AACGGGGGGTTCGTGCACACAGCCCAGCTTGGAGCGAACGACCTACACCGAACTGAGATACCTACAGCGT
GAGCTATGAGAAAGCGCCACGCTTCCCGAAGGGAGAAAGGCGGACAGGTATCCGGTAAGCGGCAGGGTCG
GAACAGGAGAGCGCACGAGGGAGCTTCCAGGGGGAAACGCCTGGTATCTTTATAGTCCTGTCGGGTTTCG
CCACCTCTGACTTGAGCGTCGATTTTTGTGATGCTCGTCAGGGGGGCGGAGCCTATGGAAAAACGCCAGC
AACGCGGCCTTTTTACGGTTCCTGGCCTTTTGCTGGCCTTTTGCTCACATGTTCTTTCCTGCGTTATCCC
CTGATTCTGTGGATAACCGTATTACCGCCTTTGAGTGAGCTGATACCGCTCGCCGCAGCCGAACGACCGA
GCGCAGCGAGTCAGTGAGCGAGGAAGCGGAAGAGCGCCCAATACGCAAACCGCCTCTCCCCGCGCGTTGG
CCGATTCATTAATGCAGCTGGCACGACAGGTTTCCCGACTGGAAAGCGGGCAGTGAGCGCAACGCAATTA
ATACGCGTACCGCTAGCCAGGAAGAGTTTGTAGAAACGCAAAAAGGCCATCCGTCAGGATGGCCTTCTGC
TTAGTTTGATGCCTGGCAGTTTATGGCGGGCGTCCTGCCCGCCACCCTCCGGGCCGTTGCTTCACAACGT
TCAAATCCGCTCCCGGCGGATTTGTCCTACTCAGGAGAGCGTTCACCGACAAACAACAGATAAAACGAAA
GGCCCAGTCTTCCGACTGAGCCTTTCGTTTTATTT
